>Addgene plasmid #73245 | ASB11 | addgene full sequence | sequence record 194479 | Addgene NGS Result
TAATACGACTCACTATAGGGGAATTGTGAGCGGATAACAATTCCCCTCTAGAAATAATTTTGTTTAACTT
TAAGAAGGAGATATACATATGCACCATCATCATCATCATTCTTCTGGTGTAGATCTGGGTACCGAGAACC
TGTACTTCCAATCCATGGCTGATCGATCCCCACTTCATGAAGCTGCAGCTCAGGGGCGCTTACTGGCCCT
TAAAACTTTAATTGCACAAGGTGTCAATGTGAACCTTGTGACAATTAACCGGGTGTCTTCTCTCCACGAG
GCATGCCTTGGAGGTCACGTGGCCTGTGCCAAAGCCTTATTGGAAAATGGTGCACACGTCAATGGAGTGA
CAGTTCACGGAGCCACACCCCTCTTCAATGCTTGCTGCAGCGGCAGTGCTGCATGTGTCAATGTGCTGCT
GGAGTTCGGAGCCAAGGCCCAGTTGGAGGTGCACCTGGCCTCGCCCATCCATGAGGCAGTGAAGAGAGGT
CACAGAGAGTGCATGGAGATCCTGCTGGCAAATAATGTTAACATTGACCATGAGGTGCCTCAGCTCGGAA
CTCCCCTATATGTGGCCTGCACCTACCAGAGGGTAGACTGTGTGAAGAAACTTCTAGAATTAGGAGCCAG
TGTCGACCATGGCCAGTGGCTGGACACCCCACTCCATGCTGCAGCGAGGCAGTCCAATGTGGAGGTCATC
CACCTGCTAACCGACTATGGAGCTAACCTGAAGCGTAGAAATGCTCAGGGCAAAAGTGCGCTTGATCTGG
CGGCTCCAAAAAGCAGCGTGGAGCAGGCACTCTTGCTCCGTGAAGGCCCACCTGCTCTTTGACAGTAAAG
GTGGATACGGATCCCCCCTTGGGGCCTCTAAACGGGTCTTGAGGGGTTTTTTGTAATACGACTCACTATA
GGGGAATTGTGAGCGGATAACAATTCCCCTCTAGAAATAATTTTGTTTAACTTTAAGAAGGAGATATACC
[312 nt withheld, positions 981-1292]
CCCCAGGACTCGGGAAGCAGTGCCAATGAACAAGCCGTGCAGTGAGAGCTCCGTCGACAAGCTTCCCCTT
GGGGCCTCTAAACGGGTCTTGAGGGGTTTTTTGTAATACGACTCACTATAGGGGAATTGTGAGCGGATAA
CAATTCCCCTCTAGAAATAATTTTGTTTAACTTTAAGAAGGAGATATACC
[288 nt withheld, positions 1483-1770]
TAACTCGAGCACCACCACCACCACCACTGAGATCCGGCTGCTAACAAAGCCCGAAAGGAAGCTGAGTTGG
CTGCTGCCACCGCTGAGCAATAACTAGCATAACCCCTTGGGGCCTCTAAACGGGTCTTGAGGGGTTTTTT
GCTGAAAGGAGGAACTATATCCGGATTGGCGAATGGG
[124 nt withheld, positions 1948-2071]
C
[91 nt withheld, positions 2073-2163]
A
[49 nt withheld, positions 2165-2213]
CCTTTGACGTTGGAGTCCACGTTCTTT
[37 nt withheld, positions 2241-2277]
ACCCTATCTCGGTCTATTCTTTTGATTTATAAGGGATTTTGCCGATTTCGGCCTATTGGTTAAAAAATGA
GCTGATTTAACAAAAATTTAACGCGAATTTTAACAAAATATTAACGCTTACAATTTAGGTGGCACTTTTC
GGGGAAATGTGCGCGGAACCCCTATTTGTTTATTTTTCTAAATACATTCAAATATGTATCCGCTCATGAA
TTAATTCTTAGAAAAACTCATCGAGCATCAAATGAAACTGCAATTTATTCATATCAGGATTATCAATACC
ATATTTTTGAAAAAGCCGTTTCTGTAATGAAGGAGAAAACTCACCGAGGCAGTTCCATAGGATGGCAAGA
TCCTGGTATCGGTCTGCGATTCCGACTCGTCCAACATCAATACAACCTATTAATTTCCCCTCGTCAAAAA
TAAGGTTATCAAGTGAGAAATCACCATGAGTGACGACTGAATCCGGTGAGAATGGCAAAAGTTTATGCAT
TTCTTTCCAGACTTGTTCAACAGGCCAGCCATTACGCTCGTCATCAAAATCACTCGCATCAACCAAACCG
TTATTCATTCGTGATTGCGCCTGAGCGAGACGAAATACGCGATCGCTGTTAAAAGGACAATTACAAACAG
GAATCGAATGCAACCGGCGCAGGAACACTGCCAGCGCATCAACAATATTTTCACCTGAATCAGGATATTC
TTCTAATACCTGGAATGCTGTTTTCCCGGGGATCGCAGTGGTGAGTAACCATGCATCATCAGGAGTACGG
ATAAAATGCTTGATGGTCGGAAGAGGCATAAATTCCGTCAGCCAGTTTAGTCTGACCATCTCATCTGTAA
CATCATTGGCAACGCTACCTTTGCCATGTTTCAGAAACAACTCTGGCGCATCGGGCTTCCCATACAATCG
ATAGATTGTCGCACCTGATTGCCCGACATTATCGCGAGCCCATTTATACCCATATAAATCAGCATCCATG
TTGGAATTTAATCGCGGCCTAGAGCAAGACGTTTCCCGTTGAATATGGCTCATAACACCCCTTGTATTAC
TGTTTATGTAAGCAGACAGTTTTATTGTTCATGACCAAAATCCCTTAACGTGAGTTTTCGTTCCACTGAG
CGTCAGACCCCGTAGAAAAGATCAAAGGATCTTCTTGAGATCCTTTTTTTCTGCGCGTAATCTGCTGCTT
GCAAACAAAAAAACCACCGCTACCAGCGGTGGTTTGTTTGCCGGATCAAGAGCTACCAACTCTTTTTCCG
AAGGTAACTGGCTTCAGCAGAGCGCAGATACCAAATACTGTCCTTCTAGTGTAGCCGTAGTTAGGCCACC
ACTTCAAGAACTCTGTAGCACCGCCTACATACCTCGCTCTGCTAATCCTGTTACCAGTGGCTGCTGCCAG
TGGCGATAAGTCGTGTCTTACCGGGTTGGACTCAAGACGATAGTTACCGGATAAGGCGCAGCGGTCGGGC
TGAACGGGGGGTTCGTGCACACAGCCCAGCTTGGAGCGAACGACCTACACCGAACTGAGATACCTACAGC
GTGAGCTATGAGAAAGCGCCACGCTTCCCGAAGGGAGAAAGGCGGACAGGTATCCGGTAAGCGGCAGGGT
CGGAACAGGAGAGCGCACGAGGGAGCTTCCAGGGGGAAACGCCTGGTATCTTTATAGTCCTGTCGGGTTT
CGCCACCTCTGACTTGAGCGTCGATTTTTGTGATGCTCGTCAGGGGGGCGGAGCCTATGGAAAAACGCCA
GCAACGCGGCCTTTTTACGGTTCCTGGCCTTTTGCTGGCCTTTTGCTCACATGTTCTTTCCTGCGTTATC
CCCTGATTCTGTGGATAACCGTATTACCGCCTTTGAGTGAGCTGATACCGCTCGCCGCAGCCGAACGACC
GAGCGCAGCGAGTCAGTGAGCGAGGAAGCGGAAGAGCGCCTGATGCGGTATTTTCTCCTTACGCATCTGT
GCGGTATTTCACACCGCAATGGTGCACTCTCAGTACAATCTGCTCTGATGCCGCATAGTTAAGCCAGTAT
ACACTCCGCTATCGCTACGTGACTGGGTCATGGCTGCGCCCCGACACCCGCCAACACCCGCTGACGCGCC
CTGACGGGCTTGTCTGCTCCCGGCATCCGCTTACAGACAAGCTGTGACCGTCTCCGGGAGCTGCATGTGT
CAGAGGTTTTCACCGTCATCACCGAAACGCGCGAGGCAGCTGCGGTAAAGCTCATCAGCGTGGTCGTGAA
GCGATTCACAGATGTCTGCCTGTTCATCCGCGTCCAGCTCGTTGAGTTTCTCCAGAAGCGTTAATGTCTG
GCTTCTGATAAAGCGGGCCATGTTAAGGGCGGTTTTTTCCTGTTTGGTCACTGATGCCTCCGTGTAAGGG
GGATTTCTGTTCATGGGGGTAATGATACCGATGAAACGAGAGAGGATGCTCACGATACGGGTTACTGATG
ATGAACATGCCCGGTTACTGGAACGTTGTGAGGGTAAACAACTGGCGGTATGGATGCGGCGGGACCAGAG
AAAAATCACTCAGGGTCAATGCCAGCGCTTCGTTAATACAGATGTAGGTGTTCCACAGGGTAGCCAGCAG
CATCCTGCGATGCAGATCCGGAACATAATGGTGCAGGGCGCTGACTTCCGCGTTTCCAGACTTTACGAAA
CACGGAAACCGAAGACCATTCATGTTGTTGCTCAGGTCGCAGACGTTTTGCAGCAGCAGTCGCTTCACGT
TCGCTCGCGTATCGGTGATTCATTCTGCTAACCAGTAAGGCAACCCCGCCAGCCTAGCCGGGTCCTCAAC
GACAGGAGCACGATCATGCGCACCCGTGGGGCCGCCATGCCGGCGATAATGGCCTGCTTCTCGCCGAAAC
GTTTGGTGGCGGGACCAGTGACGAAGGCTTGAGCGAGGGCGTGCAAGATTCCGAATACCGCAAGCGACAG
GCCGATCATCGTCGCGCTCCAGCGAAAGCGGTCCTCGCCGAAAATGACCCAGAGCGCTGCCGGCACCTGT
CCTACGAGTTGCATGATAAAGAAGACAGTCATAAGTGCGGCGACGATAGTCATGCCCCGCGCCCACCGGA
AGGAGCTGACTGGGTTGAAGGCTCTCAAGGGCATCGGTCGAGATCCCGGTGCCTAATGAGTGAGCTAACT
TACATTAATTGCGTTGCGCTCACTGCCCGCTTTCCAGTCGGGAAACCTGTCGTGCCAGCTGCATTAATGA
ATCGGCCAACGCGCGGGGAGAGGCGGTTTGCGTATTGGGCGCCAGGGTGGTTTTTCTTTTCACCAGTGAG
ACGGGCAACAGCTGATTGCCCTTCACCGCCTGGCCCTGAGAGAGTTGCAGCAAGCGGTCCACGCTGGTTT
GCCCCAGCAGGCGAAAATCCTGTTTGATGGTGGTTAACGGCGGGATATAACATGAGCTGTCTTCGGTATC
GTCGTATCCCACTACCGAGATATCCGCACCAACGCGCAGCCCGGACTCGGTAATGGCGCGCATTGCGCCC
AGCGCCATCTGATCGTTGGCAACCAGCATCGCAGTGGGAACGATGCCCTCATTCAGCATTTGCATGGTTT
GTTGAAAACCGGACATGGCACTCCAGTCGCCTTCCCGTTCCGCTATCGGCTGAATTTGATTGCGAGTGAG
ATATTTATGCCAGCCAGCCAGACGCAGACGCGCCGAGACAGAACTTAATGGGCCCGCTAACAGCGCGATT
TGCTGGTGACCCAATGCGACCAGATGCTCCACGCCCAGTCGCGTACCGTCTTCATGGGAGAAAATAATAC
TGTTGATGGGTGTCTGGTCAGAGACATCAAGAAATAACGCCGGAACATTAGTGCAGGCAGCTTCCACAGC
AATGGCATCCTGGTCATCCAGCGGATAGTTAATGATCAGCCCACTGACGCGTTGCGCGAGAAGATTGTGC
ACCGCCGCTTTACAGGCTTCGACGCCGCTTCGTTCTACCATCGACACCACCACGCTGGCACCCAGTTGAT
CGGCGCGAGATTTAATCGCCGCGACAATTTGCGACGGCGCGTGCAGGGCCAGACTGGAGGTGGCAACGCC
AATCAGCAACGACTGTTTGCCCGCCAGTTGTTGTGCCACGCGGTTGGGAATGTAATTCAGCTCCGCCATC
GCCGCTTCCACTTTTTCCCGCGTTTTCGCAGAAACGTGGCTGGCCTGGTTCACCACGCGGGAAACGGTCT
GATAAGAGACACCGGCATACTCTGCGACATCGTATAACGTTACTGGTTTCACATTCACCACCCTGAATTG
ACTCTCTTCCGGGCGCTATCATGCCATACCGCGAAAGGTTTTGCGCCATTCGATGGTGTCCGGGATCTCG
ACGCTCTCCCTTATGCGACTCCTGCATTAGGAAGCAGCCCAGTAGTAGGTTGAGGCCGTTGAGCACCGCC
GCCGCAAGGAATGGTGCATGCAAGGAGATGGCGCCCAACAGTCCCCCGGCCACGGGGCCTGCCACCATAC
CCACGCCGAAACAAGCGCTCATGAGCCCGAAGTGGCGAGCCCGATCTTCCCCATCGGTGATGTCGGCGAT
ATAGGCGCCAGCAACCGCACCTGTGGCGCCGGTGATGCCGGCCACGATGCGTCCGGCGTAGAGGATCGAG
ATCTCGATCCCGCGAAAT
Features (pLannotate 1.2.2; 29 found; start..end, strand, type, name):
      1..19      +  promoter       T7 promoter: promoter for bacteriophage T7 RNA polymerase
     20..44      +  protein_bind   lac operator: The lac repressor binds to the lac operator to inhibit transcription in E. coli. This inhibition can be relieved by adding lactose or isopropyl-β-D-thiogalactopyranoside (IPTG). lac repressor encoded by lacI
     59..81      +  RBS            RBS: efficient ribosome binding site from bacteriophage T7 gene 10 (Olins and Rangwala, 1989)
    158..835     +  CDS            ASB11 (fragment): ASB11_HUMAN - Experimental evidence at protein level: Swiss-Prot protein existence level 1. May be a substrate-recognition component of a SCF-like ECS (Elongin-Cullin-SOCS-box protein) E3 ubiquitin-protein ligase complex which mediates the ubiquitination and subsequent proteasomal degradation of target proteins. From Homo sapiens (Human).
    855..893     +  terminator     T7 terminator (fragment): transcription terminator for bacteriophage T7 RNA polymerase
    894..912     +  promoter       T7 promoter: promoter for bacteriophage T7 RNA polymerase
    913..937     +  protein_bind   lac operator: The lac repressor binds to the lac operator to inhibit transcription in E. coli. This inhibition can be relieved by adding lactose or isopropyl-β-D-thiogalactopyranoside (IPTG). lac repressor encoded by lacI
    952..974     +  RBS            RBS: efficient ribosome binding site from bacteriophage T7 gene 10 (Olins and Rangwala, 1989)
    981..1334    +  CDS            ELOB (sequence partly withheld): ELOB_HUMAN - Also known as TCEB2. Experimental evidence at protein level: Swiss-Prot protein existence level 1. The elongin BC complex seems to be involved as an adapter protein in the proteasomal degradation of target proteins via different E3 ubiquitin ligase complexes, including the von Hippel-Lindau ubiquitination complex CBC(VHL). By binding to BC-box motifs it seems to link target recruitment subunits, like VHL and members of the SOCS box family, to Cullin/RBX1 modules that activate E2 ubiquitination enzymes. From Homo sapiens (Human).
   1357..1395    +  terminator     T7 terminator (fragment): transcription terminator for bacteriophage T7 RNA polymerase
   1396..1414    +  promoter       T7 promoter: promoter for bacteriophage T7 RNA polymerase
   1415..1439    +  protein_bind   lac operator: The lac repressor binds to the lac operator to inhibit transcription in E. coli. This inhibition can be relieved by adding lactose or isopropyl-β-D-thiogalactopyranoside (IPTG). lac repressor encoded by lacI
   1454..1476    +  RBS            RBS: efficient ribosome binding site from bacteriophage T7 gene 10 (Olins and Rangwala, 1989)
   1483..1770    +  CDS            ELOC (fragment) (sequence withheld): ELOC_BOVIN - Also known as TCEB1. Experimental evidence at protein level: Swiss-Prot protein existence level 1. The elongin BC complex seems to be involved as an adapter protein in the proteasomal degradation of target proteins via different E3 ubiquitin ligase complexes, including the von Hippel-Lindau ubiquitination complex CBC(VHL). By binding to BC-box motifs it seems to link target recruitment subunits, like VHL and members of the SOCS box family, to Cullin/RBX1 modules that activate E2 ubiquitination enzymes. From Bos taurus (Bovine).
   1780..1797    +  CDS            9xHis (fragment): 9xHis affinity tag
   1807..1856    +  CDS            SET1 (fragment): solubility-enhancement tag derived from T7 phage gene 10B
   1864..1911    +  terminator     T7 terminator: transcription terminator for bacteriophage T7 RNA polymerase
   1948..2376    +  rep_origin     f1 ori (sequence partly withheld): f1 bacteriophage origin of replication; arrow indicates direction of (+) strand synthesis
   2429..2486    +  promoter       AmpR promoter (fragment): bla
   2495..3310    -  CDS            KanR: aminoglycoside phosphotransferase; aph(3')-Ia; confers resistance to kanamycin in bacteria or G418 (Geneticin®) in eukaryotes
   3432..4020    +  rep_origin     ori: high-copy-number ColE1/pMB1/pBR322/pUC origin of replication
   4206..4345    -  misc_feature   bom: basis of mobility region from pBR322
   4447..4638    -  CDS            rop: Rop protein, which maintains plasmids at low copy number; rop
   4655..5035    +  CDS            YPB1_ECOLX: Protein predicted: Swiss-Prot protein existence level 4. From Escherichia coli.
   5107..5398    -  CDS            TcR (fragment): tetracycline efflux protein; tet; confers resistance to tetracycline
   5413..5434    -  protein_bind   CAP binding site: CAP binding activates transcription in the presence of cAMP. E. coli catabolite activator protein
   5447..6529    -  CDS            lacI: lac repressor; lacI; The lac repressor binds to the lac operator to inhibit transcription in E. coli. This inhibition can be relieved by adding lactose or isopropyl-β-D-thiogalactopyranoside (IPTG).
   6530..6607    -  promoter       lacI promoter: lacI
   6615..6894    -  CDS            TcR (fragment): tetracycline efflux protein; tet; confers resistance to tetracycline
