[The description below was written by a language model from this plasmid's Addgene catalogue record and pLannotate feature annotations shown in this document.]
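Description:
ASB11 is a bacterial expression plasmid built on the pNIC-BsaI-ElonginBC backbone, designed to co-produce a human ASB11 fragment together with its Elongin B/Elongin C partners in E. coli for structure determination. The catalogue lists a 759 bp human insert introduced by ligation-independent cloning and notes that it may not be the full open reading frame. Consistent with this, the feature table annotates the ASB11 coding region only as a fragment. ASB11 is a SOCS-box protein thought to act as the substrate-recognition subunit of an Elongin–Cullin–SOCS-box E3 ubiquitin ligase. Its BC-box motif binds the Elongin BC adapter, so supplying all three proteins from one plasmid presumably allows the complex to assemble during expression.

The 6,915 nt sequence carries three tandem expression cassettes, each with its own T7 promoter, lac operator and T7 gene 10 ribosome binding site, and each followed by a T7 terminator or terminator fragment. They drive ASB11, Elongin B (ELOB) and an Elongin C fragment (ELOC; the best annotation match is bovine) in that order. The record describes an N-terminal His6 tag with a TEV cleavage site contributed by the backbone, although this tag is not separately annotated upstream of ASB11. A short His-tag fragment and a SET1 tag fragment are annotated downstream of ELOC, but whether they are translated is not stated. A plasmid-borne lacI gene provides repressor, making expression IPTG-inducible in hosts that supply T7 RNA polymerase, such as the BL21(DE3) derivative the depositor recommends. The plasmid is selected with kanamycin (KanR) and replicates from a pBR322-type origin with rop and bom, which matches its low-copy designation. It also contains an f1 origin and residual tetracycline-resistance fragments.
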