Addgene plasmid #73245: ASB11
Purpose: Bacterial expression for structure determination; may not be full ORF
Depositing lab: Nicola Burgess-Brown. Depositing organization: University of Oxford.
Backbone
  Vector backbone: pNIC-BsaI-ElonginBC
  Vector type: Bacterial Expression
Growth in bacteria
  Bacterial resistance: Kanamycin, 50 μg/mL
  Growth temperature: 37°C
  Growth strain: DH5alpha
  Copy number: Low Copy
Gene/Insert
  Gene/Insert name: ASB11 (alt names: ASB11A-c026; gi|18254474)
  Species: H. sapiens (human)
  Insert size (bp): 759
  Entrez Gene: ASB11
  Promoter: T7
  Tag / fusion protein: His-6-TEV (N terminal on backbone)
  Cloning method: Ligation Independent Cloning
  Sequencing primers: 5′ T7; 3′ T7 terminal
Terms and licenses: Academic/Nonprofit Terms; Industry Terms: Not Available to Industry
Depositor comments: Use BL21(DE3)-R3-pRARE2 for protein expression. See also 4UUC: http://www.thesgc.org/structures/4UUC
How to cite: ASB11 was a gift from Nicola Burgess-Brown (Addgene plasmid # 73245 ; http://n2t.net/addgene:73245 ; RRID:Addgene_73245)
