>Addgene plasmid #73245 | ASB11 | depositor partial sequence | sequence record 134759 | insert
ATGCACCATCATCATCATCATTCTTCTGGTGTAGATCTGGGTACCGAGAACCTGTACTTCCAATCCATGG
CTGATCGATCCCCACTTCATGAAGCTGCAGCTCAGGGGCGCTTACTGGCCCTTAAAACTTTAATTGCACA
AGGTGTCAATGTGAACCTTGTGACAATTAACCGGGTGTCTTCTCTCCACGAGGCATGCCTTGGAGGTCAC
GTGGCCTGTGCCAAAGCCTTATTGGAAAATGGTGCACACGTCAATGGAGTGACAGTTCACGGAGCCACAC
CCCTCTTCAATGCTTGCTGCAGCGGCAGTGCTGCATGTGTCAATGTGCTGCTGGAGTTCGGAGCCAAGGC
CCAGTTGGAGGTGCACCTGGCCTCGCCCATCCATGAGGCAGTGAAGAGAGGTCACAGAGAGTGCATGGAG
ATCCTGCTGGCAAATAATGTTAACATTGACCATGAGGTGCCTCAGCTCGGAACTCCCCTATATGTGGCCT
GCACCTACCAGAGGGTAGACTGTGTGAAGAAACTTCTAGAATTAGGAGCCAGTGTCGACCATGGCCAGTG
GCTGGACACCCCACTCCATGCTGCAGCGAGGCAGTCCAATGTGGAGGTCATCCACCTGCTAACCGACTAT
GGAGCTAACCTGAAGCGTAGAAATGCTCAGGGCAAAAGTGCGCTTGATCTGGCGGCTCCAAAAAGCAGCG
TGGAGCAGGCACTCTTGCTCCGTGAAGGCCCACCTGCTCTTTGACAGTAAAGGTGGATA
