>Addgene plasmid #73245 | ASB11 | addgene partial sequence | sequence record 146421 | ASB11-R 5'-CTGGACTCCTTGGCGTCC-3'
TGAGGACACGTCCATGGTATATCTCCTTCTTAAAGTTAAACAAAATTATTTCTAGAGGGGAATTGTTATC
CGCTCACAATTCCCCTATAGTGAGTCGTATTACAAAAAACCCCTCAAGACCCGTTTAGAGGCCCCAAGGG
GGGATCCGTATCCACCTTTACTGTCAAAGAGCAGGTGGGCCTTCACGGAGCAAGAGTGCCTGCTCCACGC
TGCTTTTTGGAGCCGCCAGATCAAGCGCACTTTTGCCCTGAGCATTTCTACGCTTCAGGTTAGCTCCATA
GTCGGTTAGCAGGTGGATGACCTCCACATTGGACTGCCTCGCTGCAGCATGGAGTGGGGTGTCCAGCCAC
TGGCCATGGTCGACACTGGCTCCTAATTCTAGAAGTTTCTTCACACAGTCTACCCTCTGGTAGGTGCAGG
CCACATATAGGGGAGTTCCGAGCTGAGGCACCTCATGGTCAATGTTAACATTATTTGCCAGCAGGATCTC
CATGCACTCTCTGTGACCTCTCTTCACTGCCTCATGGATGGGCGAGGCCAGGTGCACCTCCAACTGGGCC
TTGGCTCCGAACTCCAGCAGCACATTGACACATGCAGCACTGCCGCTGCAGCAAGCATTGAAGAGGGGTG
TGGCTCCGTGAACTGTCACTCCATTGACGTGTGCACCATTTTCCAATAAGGCTTTGGCACAGGCCACGTG
ACCTCCAAGGCATGCCTCGTGGAGAGAAGACACCCGGTTAATTGTCACAAGGTTCACATTGACACCTTGT
GCAATTAAAGTTTTAAGGGCCAGTAAGCGCCCCTGAGCTGCAGCTTCATGAAGTGGGGATCGATCAGCCA
TGGATTGGAAGTACAGGTTCTCGGTACCCAGATCTACACCAGAAGAATGATGATGATGATGGTGCATATG
TATATCTC
