>Addgene plasmid #73245 | ASB11 | addgene partial sequence | sequence record 146422 | ASB11-R2 5'-TGACCTCTCTTCACTGCCTC-3'
CTGGGCCTTGGCTCCGAACTCCAGCAGCACATTGACACATGCAGCACTGCCGCTGCAGCAAGCATTGAAG
AGGGGTGTGGCTCCGTGAACTGTCACTCCATTGACGTGTGCACCATTTTCCAATAAGGCTTTGGCACAGG
CCACGTGACCTCCAAGGCATGCCTCGTGGAGAGAAGACACCCGGTTAATTGTCACAAGGTTCACATTGAC
ACCTTGTGCAATTAAAGTTTTAAGGGCCAGTAAGCGCCCCTGAGCTGCAGCTTCATGAAGTGGGGATCGA
TCAGCCATGGATTGGAAGTACAGGTTCTCGGTACCCAGATCTACACCAGAAGAATGATGATGATGATGGT
GCATATGTATATCTCCTTCTTAAAGTTAAACAAAATTATTTCTAGAGGGGAATTGTTATCCGCTCACAAT
TCCCCTATAGTGAGTCGTATTAATTTCGCGGGATCGAGATCTCGATCCTCTACGCCGGACGCATCGTGGC
CGGCATCACCGGCGCCACAGGTGCGGTTGCTGGCGCCTATATCGCCGACATCACCGATGGGGAAGATCGG
GCTCGCCACTTCGGGCTCATGAGCGCTTGTTTCGGCGTGGGTATGGTGGCAGGCCCCGTGGCCGGGGGAC
TGTTGGGCGCCATCTCCTTGCATGCACCATTCCTTGCGGCGGCGGTGCTCAACGGCCTCAACCTACTACT
GGGCTGCTTCCTAATGCAGGAGTCGCATAAGGGAGAGCGTCGAGATCCCGGACACCATCGAATGGCGCAA
AACCTTTCGCGGTATGGCATGATAGCGCCCGGAAGAGAGTCAATTCAGGGTGGTGAATGTGAAACCAGTA
ACGTTATACGATGTCGCAGAGTATGCCGGTGTCTCTTATCAGACCGTTTCCCGCGTGGTGAACCAGGCCA
GC
